>Addgene plasmid #220437 | pLV-SV40-puro-EF1a-HA-NLGN1dAChE-bc | addgene full sequence | sequence record 436030 | Addgene NGS Result
AAGATCCTTTGATCTTTTCTACGGGGTCTGACGCTCAGTGGAACGAAAACTCACGTTAAGGGATTTTGGT
CATGAGATTATCAAAAAGGATCTTCACCTAGATCCTTTTAAATTAAAAATGAAGTTTTAAATCAATCTAA
AGTATATATGAGTAAACTTGGTCTGACAGTTACCAATGCTTAATCAGTGAGGCACCTATCTCAGCGATCT
GTCTATTTCGTTCATCCATAGTTGCCTGACTCCCCGTCGTGTAGATAACTACGATACGGGAGGGCTTACC
ATCTGGCCCCAGTGCTGCAATGATACCGCGAGACCCACGCTCACCGGCTCCAGATTTATCAGCAATAAAC
CAGCCAGCCGGAAGGGCCGAGCGCAGAAGTGGTCCTGCAACTTTATCCGCCTCCATCCAGTCTATTAATT
GTTGCCGGGAAGCTAGAGTAAGTAGTTCGCCAGTTAATAGTTTGCGCAACGTTGTTGCCATTGCTACAGG
CATCGTGGTGTCACGCTCGTCGTTTGGTATGGCTTCATTCAGCTCCGGTTCCCAACGATCAAGGCGAGTT
ACATGATCCCCCATGTTGTGCAAAAAAGCGGTTAGCTCCTTCGGTCCTCCGATCGTTGTCAGAAGTAAGT
TGGCCGCAGTGTTATCACTCATGGTTATGGCAGCACTGCATAATTCTCTTACTGTCATGCCATCCGTAAG
ATGCTTTTCTGTGACTGGTGAGTACTCAACCAAGTCATTCTGAGAATAGTGTATGCGGCGACCGAGTTGC
TCTTGCCCGGCGTCAATACGGGATAATACCGCGCCACATAGCAGAACTTTAAAAGTGCTCATCATTGGAA
AACGTTCTTCGGGGCGAAAACTCTCAAGGATCTTACCGCTGTTGAGATCCAGTTCGATGTAACCCACTCG
TGCACCCAACTGATCTTCAGCATCTTTTACTTTCACCAGCGTTTCTGGGTGAGCAAAAACAGGAAGGCAA
AATGCCGCAAAAAAGGGAATAAGGGCGACACGGAAATGTTGAATACTCATACTCTTCCTTTTTCAATATT
ATTGAAGCATTTATCAGGGTTATTGTCTCATGAGCGGATACATATTTGAATGTATTTAGAAAAATAAACA
AATAGGGGTTCCGCGCACATTTCCCCGAAAAGTGCCACCTGACGTCGACGGATCGGGAGATCTCCCGATC
CCCTATGGTGCACTCTCAGTACAATCTGCTCTGATGCCGCATAGTTAAGCCAGTATCTGCTCCCTGCTTG
TGTGTTGGAGGTCGCTGAGTAGTGCGCGAGCAAAATTTAAGCTACAACAAGGCAAGGCTTGACCGACAAT
TGCATGAAGAATCTGCTTAGGGTTAGGCGTTTTGCGCTGCTTCGCGATGTACGGGCCAGATATACGCGTT
GACATTGATTATTGACTAGTTATTAATAGTAATCAATTACGGGGTCATTAGTTCATAGCCCATATATGGA
GTTCCGCGTTACATAACTTACGGTAAATGGCCCGCCTGGCTGACCGCCCAACGACCCCCGCCCATTGACG
TCAATAATGACGTATGTTCCCATAGTAACGCCAATAGGGACTTTCCATTGACGTCAATGGGTGGAGTATT
TACGGTAAACTGCCCACTTGGCAGTACATCAAGTGTATCATATGCCAAGTACGCCCCCTATTGACGTCAA
TGACGGTAAATGGCCCGCCTGGCATTATGCCCAGTACATGACCTTATGGGACTTTCCTACTTGGCAGTAC
ATCTACGTATTAGTCATCGCTATTACCATGGTGATGCGGTTTTGGCAGTACATCAATGGGCGTGGATAGC
GGTTTGACTCACGGGGATTTCCAAGTCTCCACCCCATTGACGTCAATGGGAGTTTGTTTTGGCACCAAAA
TCAACGGGACTTTCCAAAATGTCGTAACAACTCCGCCCCATTGACGCAAATGGGCGGTAGGCGTGTACGG
TGGGAGGTCTATATAAGCAGCGCGTTTTGCCTGTACTGGGTCTCTCTGGTTAGACCAGATCTGAGCCTGG
GAGCTCTCTGGCTAACTAGGGAACCCACTGCTTAAGCCTCAATAAAGCTTGCCTTGAGTGCTTCAAGTAG
TGTGTGCCCGTCTGTTGTGTGACTCTGGTAACTAGAGATCCCTCAGACCCTTTTAGTCAGTGTGGAAAAT
CTCTAGCAGTGGCGCCCGAACAGGGACTTGAAAGCGAAAGGGAAACCAGAGGAGCTCTCTCGACGCAGGA
CTCGGCTTGCTGAAGCGCGCACGGCAAGAGGCGAGGGGCGGCGACTGGTGAGTACGCCAAAAATTTTGAC
TAGCGGAGGCTAGAAGGAGAGAGATGGGTGCGAGAGCGTCAGTATTAAGCGGGGGAGAATTAGATCGCGA
TGGGAAAAAATTCGGTTAAGGCCAGGGGGAAAGAAAAAATATAAATTAAAACATATAGTATGGGCAAGCA
GGGAGCTAGAACGATTCGCAGTTAATCCTGGCCTGTTAGAAACATCAGAAGGCTGTAGACAAATACTGGG
ACAGCTACAACCATCCCTTCAGACAGGATCAGAAGAACTTAGATCATTATATAATACAGTAGCAACCCTC
TATTGTGTGCATCAAAGGATAGAGATAAAAGACACCAAGGAAGCTTTAGACAAGATAGAGGAAGAGCAAA
ACAAAAGTAAGACCACCGCACAGCAAGCGGCCGCTGATCTTCAGACCTGGAGGAGGAGATATGAGGGACA
ATTGGAGAAGTGAATTATATAAATATAAAGTAGTAAAAATTGAACCATTAGGAGTAGCACCCACCAAGGC
AAAGAGAAGAGTGGTGCAGAGAGAAAAAAGAGCAGTGGGAATAGGAGCTTTGTTCCTTGGGTTCTTGGGA
GCAGCAGGAAGCACTATGGGCGCAGCGTCAATGACGCTGACGGTACAGGCCAGACAATTATTGTCTGGTA
TAGTGCAGCAGCAGAACAATTTGCTGAGGGCTATTGAGGCGCAACAGCATCTGTTGCAACTCACAGTCTG
GGGCATCAAGCAGCTCCAGGCAAGAATCCTGGCTGTGGAAAGATACCTAAAGGATCAACAGCTCCTGGGG
ATTTGGGGTTGCTCTGGAAAACTCATTTGCACCACTGCTGTGCCTTGGAATGCTAGTTGGAGTAATAAAT
CTCTGGAACAGATTTGGAATCACACGACCTGGATGGAGTGGGACAGAGAAATTAACAATTACACAAGCTT
AATACACTCCTTAATTGAAGAATCGCAAAACCAGCAAGAAAAGAATGAACAAGAATTATTGGAATTAGAT
AAATGGGCAAGTTTGTGGAATTGGTTTAACATAACAAATTGGCTGTGGTATATAAAATTATTCATAATGA
TAGTAGGAGGCTTGGTAGGTTTAAGAATAGTTTTTGCTGTACTTTCTATAGTGAATAGAGTTAGGCAGGG
ATATTCACCATTATCGTTTCAGACCCACCTCCCAACCCCGAGGGGACCCGACAGGCCCGAAGGAATAGAA
GAAGAAGGTGGAGAGAGAGACAGAGACAGATCCATTCGATTAGTGAACGGATCGGCACTGCGTGCGCCAA
TTCTGCAGACAAATGGCAGTATTCATCCACAATTTTAAAAGAAAAGGGGGGATTGGGGGGTACAGTGCAG
GGGAAAGAATAGTAGACATAATAGCAACAGACATACAAACTAAAGAATTACAAAAACAAATTACAAAAAT
TCAAAATTTTCGGGTTTATTACAGGGACAGCAGAGATCCAGTTTGGTTAATTAGCTAGCTGCATCTCAAT
TAGTCAGCAACCATAGTCCCGCCCCTAACTCCGCCCATCCCGCCCCTAACTCCGCCCAGTTCCGCCCATT
CTCCGCCCCATGGCTGACTAATTTTTTTTATTTATGCAGAGGCCGAGGCCGCCTCTGCCTCTGAGCTATT
CCAGAAGTAGTGAGGAGGCTTTTTTGGAGGCCTAGGCTACGCGTGCCACCATGACCGAGTACAAGCCCAC
GGTGCGCCTCGCCACCCGCGACGACGTCCCCAGGGCCGTACGCACCCTCGCCGCCGCGTTCGCCGACTAC
CCCGCCACGCGCCACACCGTCGATCCGGACCGCCACATCGAGCGGGTCACCGAGCTGCAAGAACTCTTCC
TCACGCGCGTCGGGCTCGACATCGGCAAGGTGTGGGTCGCGGACGACGGCGCCGCCGTGGCGGTCTGGAC
CACGCCGGAGAGCGTCGAAGCGGGGGCGGTGTTCGCCGAGATCGGCCCGCGCATGGCCGAGTTGAGCGGT
TCCCGGCTGGCCGCGCAGCAACAGATGGAAGGCCTCCTGGCGCCGCACCGGCCCAAGGAGCCCGCGTGGT
TCCTGGCCACCGTCGGAGTCTCGCCCGACCACCAGGGCAAGGGTCTGGGCAGCGCCGTCGTGCTCCCCGG
AGTGGAGGCGGCCGAGCGCGCCGGGGTGCCCGCCTTCCTGGAGACCTCCGCGCCCCGCAACCTCCCCTTC
TACGAGCGGCTCGGCTTCACCGTCACCGCCGACGTCGAGGTGCCCGAAGGACCGCGCACCTGGTGCATGA
CCCGCAAGCCCGGTGCCTGAGACCTTCTAGTCTTGAAAGGAGTGGGAATTGGATCCTGCAAAGATGGATA
AAGTTTTAAACAGAGAGGAATCTTTGCAGCTAATGGACCTTCTAGGTCTTGAAAGGAGTGGGAATTGGCT
CCGGTGCCCGTCAGTGGGCAGAGCGCACATCGCCCACAGTCCCCGAGAAGTTGGGGGGAGGGGTCGGCAA
TTGATCCGGTGCCTAGAGAAGGTGGCGCGGGGTAAACTGGGAAAGTGATGTCGTGTACTGGCTCCGCCTT
TTTCCCGAGGGTGGGGGAGAACCGTATATAAGTGCAGTAGTCGCCGTGAACGTTCTTTTTCGCAACGGGT
TTGCCGCCAGAACACAGGTAAGTGCCGTGTGTGGTTCCCGCGGGCCTGGCCTCTTTACGGGTTATGGCCC
TTGCGTGCCTTGAATTACTTCCACCTGGCTGCAGTACGTGATTCTTGATCCCGAGCTTCGGGTTGGAAGT
GGGTGGGAGAGTTCGAGGCCTTGCGCTTAAGGAGCCCCTTCGCCTCGTGCTTGAGTTGAGGCCTGGCCTG
GGCGCTGGGGCCGCCGCGTGCGAATCTGGTGGCACCTTCGCGCCTGTCTCGCTGCTTTCGATAAGTCTCT
AGCCATTTAAAATTTTTGATGACCTGCTGCGACGCTTTTTTTCTGGCAAGATAGTCTTGTAAATGCGGGC
CAAGATCTGCACACTGGTATTTCGGTTTTTGGGGCCGCGGGCGGCGACGGGGCCCGTGCGTCCCAGCGCA
CATGTTCGGCGAGGCGGGGCCTGCGAGCGCGGCCACCGAGAATCGGACGGGGGTAGTCTCAAGCTGGCCG
GCCTGCTCTGGTGCCTGGCCTCGCGCCGCCGTGTATCGCCCCGCCCTGGGCGGCAAGGCTGGCCCGGTCG
GCACCAGTTGCGTGAGCGGAAAGATGGCCGCTTCCCGGCCCTGCTGCAGGGAGCTCAAAATGGAGGACGC
GGCGCTCGGGAGAGCGGGCGGGTGAGTCACCCACACAAAGGAAAAGGGCCTTTCCGTCCTCAGCCGTCGC
TTCATGTGACTCCACGGAGTACCGGGCGCCGTCCAGGCACCTCGATTAGTTCTCGAGCTTTTGGAGTACG
TCGTCTTTAGGTTGGGGGGAGGGGTTTTATGCGATGGAGTTTCCCCACACTGAGTGGGTGGAGACTGAAG
TTAGGCCAGCTTGGCACTTGATGTAATTCTCCTTGGAATTTGCCCTTTTTGAGTTTGGATCTTGGTTCAT
TCTCAAGCCTCAGACAGTGGTTCAAAGTTTTTTTCTTCCATTTCAGGTGTCGTGACTCGAGGCCACCATG
GCACTTCCCAGATGCATGTGGCCAAATTATGTTTGGAGAGCTATGATGGCATGTGTGGTCCACAGGGGTT
CCGGTGCCCCATTGACTCTCTGCTTGTTGGGATGTTTGCTACAGACTTTTCACGTACTCTCTCAAAAGTA
TCCATACGACGTTCCGGACTACGCAACTAGTTTGGATGATGTGGACCCACTGGTGGCTACCAACTTTGGA
AAGATAAGAGGGATTAAGAAGGAACTCAATAATGAAATTTTGGGGCCTGTTATTCAATTTCTTGGGGTTC
CATATGCAGCCCCACCAACAGGGGAACGTCGTTTTCAGCCTCCAGAACCACCATCTCCCTGGTCAGATAT
CAGAAATGCCACTCAATTTGCTCCTGTGTGTCCCCAGAATATCATTGATGGTAGATTGCCAGAAGTCATG
CTTCCTGTGTGGTTTACTAATAACTTGGATGTGGTTTCATCATATGTGCAAGACCAGAGCGAAGACTGCC
TATATTTAAATATATATGTCCCGACTGAGGATGATATTCGGGACAGTGGGGGTCCCAAACCAGTGATGGT
GTATATCCATGGTGGCTCATATATGGAAGGTACTGGAAATTTATATGATGGAAGTGTCTTGGCAAGTTAT
GGCAATGTGATCGTCATCACAGTCAACTATCGACTTGGAGTACTCGGTTTCTTGAGTACAGGCGATCAGG
CTGCAAAGGGGAACTATGGACTCCTTGATCTCATACAAGCTTTAAGATGGACTAGTGAAAACATTGGATT
CTTTGGTGGTGACCCCTTAAGAATCACTGTTTTTGGATCTGGTGCTGGGGGTTCATGTGTCAACCTGCTG
ACTTTATCCCATTATTCTGAAGGTAACCGTTGGAGCAATTCAACCAAAGGACTTTTTCAACGAGCAATAG
CTCAAAGTGGAACAGCCCTTTCCAGCTGGGCTGTTAGTTTTCAACCTGCAAAATATGCTAGAATGTTGGC
CACAAAAGTTGGTTGCAATGTTTCAGATACAGTAGAGTTAGTGGAATGCCTACAGAAGAAGCCTTACAAA
GAACTTGTTGACCAAGATATTCAACCAGCTCGATACCACATAGCCTTTGGACCTGTGATTGATGGTGATG
TAATACCAGACGACCCCCAGATATTGATGGAGCAAGGAGAGTTTCTCAACTATGATATAATGTTAGGAGT
GAACCAAGGGGAAGGGTTAAAATTTGTTGAAAATATAGTAGATAGCGATGATGGTATATCAGCTAGTGAT
TTTGACTTTGCTGTTTCAAATTTTGTTGATAATTTATATGGATATCCTGAAGGCAAAGATGTTTTGAGAG
AAACCATTAAGTTCATGTATACTGACTGGGCTGACCGTCATAACCCTGAAACCAGAAGAAAGACATTACT
GGCTTTGTTTACGGACCATCAGTGGGTGGCACCAGCTGTAGCCACAGCGGATCTTCACTCAAACTTTGGT
TCACCTACGTACTTCTATGCCTTTTACCATCATTGCCAAACAGATCAGGTTCCAGCTTGGGCTGATGCAG
CCCACGGAGACGAGGTTCCCTATGTACTGGGAATCCCCATGATTGGCCCTACAGAGTTATTTCCTTGCAA
TTTCTCCAAAAATGATGTGATGCTGAGTGCAGTTGTAATGACATACTGGACAAATTTTGCTAAAACTGGT
GACCCAAATCAACCAGTCCCTCAAGACACGAAATTCATTCATACCAAACCCAACCGTTTTGAAGAAGTAG
CATGGACCAGATATTCCCAGAAAGACCAACTTTATCTCCATATTGGATTAAAACCAAGAGTTAAAGAACA
TTACAGAGCCAATGCCGCCAACCTCTGGTTGGAGTTGGTACCTCATCTGCATAATCTCAATGACATTTCT
CAGTATACCTCTACAACAACTAAAGTGCCATCAACTGACATCACTTTCAGACCTACGAGAAAAAATTCTG
TACCTGTCACGTCAGCCTTTCCCACTGCCAAGCAGGATGATCCCAAACAACAACCAAGTCCATTTTCAGT
GGATCAAAGGGACTACTCAACAGAGCTGAGTGTCACTATTGCAGTTGGAGCATCACTGCTGTTTCTGAAC
ATCTTGGCCTTTGCAGCCCTGTACTACAAAAAGGATAAGAGGAGACATGATGTTCACAGGAGATGCAGCC
CTCAGCGCACTACTACCAATGATCTAACCCATGCACAAGAAGAGGAAATCATGTCCCTCCAAATGAAGCA
CACTGATTTGGATCATGAATGTGAGTCCATTCATCCACATGAGGTGGTTCTTCGGACCGCCTGTCCCCCA
GATTACACACTAGCTATGAGGAGGTCACCTGATGATGTTCCCTTAATGACACCCAACACCATTACAATGA
TTCCCAACACTATACCAGGGATTCAGCCCTTACACACATTCAATACATTTACTGGAGGACAGAACAATAC
TCTGCCCCATCCCCATCCCCACCCCCATTCACATTCAACAACCAGGGTATGAGCTAGCTGTTCAATCAAC
ATTCCCTCCCGACCTGGACTGGCTATTCATTCGCCCTTTGGGTAAGCACACGTCGAATTCGATATCAAGC
TTATCGGTAATCAACCTCTGGATTACAAAATTTGTGAAAGATTGACTGGTATTCTTAACTATGTTGCTCC
TTTTACGCTATGTGGATACGCTGCTTTAATGCCTTTGTATCATGCTATTGCTTCCCGTATGGCTTTCATT
TTCTCCTCCTTGTATAAATCCTGGTTGCTGTCTCTTTATGAGGAGTTGTGGCCCGTTGTCAGGCAACGTG
GCGTGGTGTGCACTGTGTTTGCTGACGCAACCCCCACTGGTTGGGGCATTGCCACCACCTGTCAGCTCCT
TTCCGGGACTTTCGCTTTCCCCCTCCCTATTGCCACGGCGGAACTCATCGCCGCCTGCCTTGCCCGCTGC
TGGACAGGGGCTCGGCTGTTGGGCACTGACAATTCCGTGGTGTTGTCGGGGAAATCATCGTCCTTTCCTT
GGCTGCTCGCCTGTGTTGCCACCTGGATTCTGCGCGGGACGTCCTTCTGCTACGTCCCTTCGGCCCTCAA
TCCAGCGGACCTTCCTTCCCGCGGCCTGCTGCCGGCTCTGCGGCCTCTTCCGCGTCATCGCCTTCGCCCT
CAGACGAGTCGGATCTCCCTTTGGGCCGCCTCCCCGCATCGATACCGTCGACCTCGAGACCTAGAAAAAC
ATGGAGCAATCACAAGTAGCAATACAGCAGCTACCAATGCTGATTGTGCCTGGCTAGAAGCACAAGAGGA
GGAGGAGGTGGGTTTTCCAGTCACACCTCAGGTACCTTTAAGACCAATGACTTACAAGGCAGCTGTAGAT
CTTAGCCACTTTTTAAAAGAAAAGGGGGGACTGGAAGGGCTAATTCACTCCCAACGATGACAAGATATCC
TTGATCTGTGGATCTACCACACACAAGGCTACTTCCCTGATTGGCAGAACTACACACCAGGGCCAGGGAT
CAGATATCCACTGACCTTTGGATGGTGCTACAAGCTAGTACCAGTTGAGCAAGAGAAGGTAGAAGAAGCC
AATGAAGGAGAGAACACCCGCTTGTTACACCCTGTGAGCCTGCATGGGATGGATGACCCGGAGAGAGAAG
TATTAGAGTGGAGGTTTGACAGCCGCCTAGCATTTCATCACATGGCCCGAGAGCTGCATCCGGACTGTAC
TGGGTCTCTCTGGTTAGACCAGATCTGAGCCTGGGAGCTCTCTGGCTAACTAGGGAACCCACTGCTTAAG
CCTCAATAAAGCTTGCCTTGAGTGCTTCAAGTAGTGTGTGCCCGTCTGTTGTGTGACTCTGGTAACTAGA
GATCCCTCAGACCCTTTTAGTCAGTGTGGAAAATCTCTAGCAGGGCCCGTTTAAACCCGCTGATCAGCCT
CGACTGTGCCTTCTAGTTGCCAGCCATCTGTTGTTTGCCCCTCCCCCGTGCCTTCCTTGACCCTGGAAGG
TGCCACTCCCACTGTCCTTTCCTAATAAAATGAGGAAATTGCATCGCATTGTCTGAGTAGGTGTCATTCT
ATTCTGGGGGGTGGGGTGGGGCAGGACAGCAAGGGGGAGGATTGGGATGACAATAGCAGGCATGCTGGGG
ATGCGGTGGGCTCTATGGCTTCTGAGGCGGAAAGAACCAGCTGGGGCTCTAGGGGGTATCCCC
[124 nt withheld, positions 10074-10197]
C
[91 nt withheld, positions 10199-10289]
A
[49 nt withheld, positions 10291-10339]
CCTTTGACGTTGGAGTCCACGTTCTTT
[37 nt withheld, positions 10367-10403]
ACCCTATCTCGGTCTATTCTTTTGATTTATAAGGGATTTTGCCGATTTCGGCCTATTGGTTAAAAAATGA
GCTGATTTAACAAAAATTTAACGCGAATTAATTCTGTGGAATGTGTGTCAGTTAGGGTGTGGAAAGTCCC
CAGGCTCCCCAGCAGGCAGAAGTATGCAAAGCATGCATCTCAATTAGTCAGCAACCAGGTGTGGAAAGTC
CCCAGGCTCCCCAGCAGGCAGAAGTATGCAAAGCATGCATCTCAATTAGTCAGCAACCATAGTCCCGCCC
CTAACTCCGCCCATCCCGCCCCTAACTCCGCCCAGTTCCGCCCATTCTCCGCCCCATGGCTGACTAATTT
TTTTTATTTATGCAGAGGCCGAGGCCGCCTCTGCCTCTGAGCTATTCCAGAAGTAGTGAGGAGGCTTTTT
TGGAGGCCTAGGCTTTTGCAAAAAGCTCCCGGGAGCTTGTATATCCATTTTCGGATCTGATCAGCACGTG
TTGACAATTAATCATCGGCATAGTATATCGGCATAGTATAATACGACAAGGTGAGGAACTAAACCATGGC
CAAGTTGACCAGTGCCGTTCCGGTGCTCACCGCGCGCGACGTCGCCGGAGCGGTCGAGTTCTGGACCGAC
CGGCTCGGGTTCTCCCGGGACTTCGTGGAGGACGACTTCGCCGGTGTGGTCCGGGACGACGTGACCCTGT
TCATCAGCGCGGTCCAGGACCAGGTGGTGCCGGACAACACCCTGGCCTGGGTGTGGGTGCGCGGCCTGGA
CGAGCTGTACGCCGAGTGGTCGGAGGTCGTGTCCACGAACTTCCGGGACGCCTCCGGGCCGGCCATGACC
GAGATCGGCGAGCAGCCGTGGGGGCGGGAGTTCGCCCTGCGCGACCCGGCCGGCAACTGCGTGCACTTCG
TGGCCGAGGAGCAGGACTGACACGTGCTACGAGATTTCGATTCCACCGCCGCCTTCTATGAAAGGTTGGG
CTTCGGAATCGTTTTCCGGGACGCCGGCTGGATGATCCTCCAGCGCGGGGATCTCATGCTGGAGTTCTTC
GCCCACCCCAACTTGTTTATTGCAGCTTATAATGGTTACAAATAAAGCAATAGCATCACAAATTTCACAA
ATAAAGCATTTTTTTCACTGCATTCTAGTTGTGGTTTGTCCAAACTCATCAATGTATCTTATCATGTCTG
TATACCGTCGACCTCTAGCTAGAGCTTGGCGTAATCATGGTCATAGCTGTTTCCTGTGTGAAATTGTTAT
CCGCTCACAATTCCACACAACATACGAGCCGGAAGCATAAAGTGTAAAGCCTGGGGTGCCTAATGAGTGA
GCTAACTCACATTAATTGCGTTGCGCTCACTGCCCGCTTTCCAGTCGGGAAACCTGTCGTGCCAGCTGCA
TTAATGAATCGGCCAACGCGCGGGGAGAGGCGGTTTGCGTATTGGGCGCTCTTCCGCTTCCTCGCTCACT
GACTCGCTGCGCTCGGTCGTTCGGCTGCGGCGAGCGGTATCAGCTCACTCAAAGGCGGTAATACGGTTAT
CCACAGAATCAGGGGATAACGCAGGAAAGAACATGTGAGCAAAAGGCCAGCAAAAGGCCAGGAACCGTAA
AAAGGCCGCGTTGCTGGCGTTTTTCCATAGGCTCCGCCCCCCTGACGAGCATCACAAAAATCGACGCTCA
AGTCAGAGGTGGCGAAACCCGACAGGACTATAAAGATACCAGGCGTTTCCCCCTGGAAGCTCCCTCGTGC
GCTCTCCTGTTCCGACCCTGCCGCTTACCGGATACCTGTCCGCCTTTCTCCCTTCGGGAAGCGTGGCGCT
TTCTCATAGCTCACGCTGTAGGTATCTCAGTTCGGTGTAGGTCGTTCGCTCCAAGCTGGGCTGTGTGCAC
GAACCCCCCGTTCAGCCCGACCGCTGCGCCTTATCCGGTAACTATCGTCTTGAGTCCAACCCGGTAAGAC
ACGACTTATCGCCACTGGCAGCAGCCACTGGTAACAGGATTAGCAGAGCGAGGTATGTAGGCGGTGCTAC
AGAGTTCTTGAAGTGGTGGCCTAACTACGGCTACACTAGAAGAACAGTATTTGGTATCTGCGCTCTGCTG
AAGCCAGTTACCTTCGGAAAAAGAGTTGGTAGCTCTTGATCCGGCAAACAAACCACCGCTGGTAGCGGTG
GTTTTTTTGTTTGCAAGCAGCAGATTACGCGCAGAAAAAAAGGATCTCAAG
Features (pLannotate 1.2.2; 34 found; start..end, strand, type, name):
    170..1030    -  CDS            AmpR: β-lactamase; bla; confers resistance to ampicillin, carbenicillin, and related antibiotics
   1031..1135    -  promoter       AmpR promoter: bla
   1194..1246    -  misc_feature   bom (fragment): basis of mobility region from pBR322
   1401..1780    +  enhancer       CMV enhancer: human cytomegalovirus immediate early enhancer
   1781..1980    +  promoter       CMV promoter: human cytomegalovirus (CMV) immediate early promoter
   1998..2178    +  LTR            5' LTR (truncated): truncated 5' long terminal repeat (LTR) from HIV-1
   2225..2350    +  misc_feature   HIV-1 Ψ: packaging signal of human immunodeficiency virus type 1
   2334..2697    +  CDS            HIV-1 gag (fragment): gag protein from human immunodeficiency virus 1; gag
   2843..3076    +  misc_feature   RRE: The Rev response element (RRE) of HIV-1 allows for Rev-dependent mRNA export from the nucleus to the cytoplasm.
   3453..3553    +  CDS            Rev (fragment): human immunodeficiency virus 1 (HIV-1) Rev protein; rev; enhances nuclear export of unspliced and incompletely spliced viral mRNAs
   3603..3720    +  misc_feature   cPPT/CTS: central polypurine tract and central termination sequence of HIV-1
   3770..3958    +  promoter       SV40 promoter: SV40 early promoter
   3971..4570    +  CDS            PuroR (fragment): puromycin N-acetyltransferase; pac from Streptomyces; confers resistance to puromycin
   4614..4680    +  CDS            small t antigen (fragment): SV40 (simian virus 40) small t antigen
   4706..4917    +  promoter       EF-1α core promoter: core promoter for human elongation factor EF-1α
   4918..5856    +  intron         EF-1α intron A: intron upstream of the start codon of human EF-1α
   5878..8379    +  CDS            Nlgn1: NLGN1_RAT - Experimental evidence at protein level: Swiss-Prot protein existence level 1. Cell surface protein involved in cell-cell-interactions via its interactions with neurexin family members. Plays a role in synapse function and synaptic signal transmission, and probably mediates its effects by recruiting and clustering other synaptic proteins. May promote the initial formation of synapses, but is not essential for this. In vitro, triggers the de novo formation of presynaptic structures. May be involved in specification of excitatory synapses. Required to maintain wakefulness quality and
   8455..8476    +  misc_feature   MCS (fragment): pBluescript multiple cloning site
   8479..9067    +  misc_feature   WPRE: woodchuck hepatitis virus posttranscriptional regulatory element
   9004..9585    +  CDS            nef (fragment): NEF_HV1H2 - Experimental evidence at protein level: Swiss-Prot protein existence level 1. Extracellular Nef protein targets CD4(+) T-lymphocytes for apoptosis by interacting with CXCR4 surface receptors. From Human immunodeficiency virus type 1 group M subtype B (isolate HXB2) (HIV-1).
   9592..9772    +  LTR            5' LTR (truncated): truncated 5' long terminal repeat (LTR) from HIV-1
   9804..9915    +  polyA_signal   bGH poly(A) signal: bovine growth hormone polyadenylation signal
  10032..10053   +  promoter       SV40 promoter (fragment): SV40 enhancer and early promoter
  10074..10502   +  rep_origin     f1 ori (sequence partly withheld): f1 bacteriophage origin of replication; arrow indicates direction of (+) strand synthesis
  10516..10845   +  promoter       SV40 promoter: SV40 enhancer and early promoter
  10893..10940   +  promoter       EM7 promoter: synthetic bacterial promoter&nbsp
  10959..11333   +  CDS            BleoR: antibiotic-binding protein; Sh ble from Streptoalloteichus hindustanus; confers resistance to bleomycin, phleomycin, and Zeocin™
  11343..11468   +  CDS            ble (fragment): BLE_KLEPN - Experimental evidence at protein level: Swiss-Prot protein existence level 1. Binding protein with a strong affinity to the bleomycin family of antibiotics. Binds to CL990; an antimitotic-antibiotic compound. From Klebsiella pneumoniae.
  11463..11584   +  polyA_signal   SV40 poly(A) signal: SV40 polyadenylation signal
  11655..11677   -  protein_bind   lac operator (fragment): The lac repressor binds to the lac operator to inhibit transcription in E. coli. This inhibition can be relieved by adding lactose or isopropyl-β-D-thiogalactopyranoside (IPTG). lac repressor encoded by lacI
  11681..11711   -  promoter       lac promoter: promoter for the E. coli lac operon
  11726..11747   -  protein_bind   CAP binding site: CAP binding activates transcription in the presence of cAMP. E. coli catabolite activator protein
  11760..11852   -  CDS            lacI (fragment): lac repressor; lacI; The lac repressor binds to the lac operator to inhibit transcription in E. coli. This inhibition can be relieved by adding lactose or isopropyl-β-D-thiogalactopyranoside (IPTG).
  12035..12623   -  rep_origin     ori: high-copy-number ColE1/pMB1/pBR322/pUC origin of replication
