[The description below was written by a language model from this plasmid's Addgene catalogue record and pLannotate feature annotations shown in this document.]
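Description:
pLV-SV40-puro-EF1a-HA-NLGN1dAChE-bc is a 12.6 kb lentiviral transfer plasmid built on a pLenti backbone for stable expression of a mutant human neuroligin-1 in mammalian cells. It is maintained in E. coli through a high-copy ColE1/pUC origin and an ampicillin resistance gene. The backbone also carries an f1 origin and an SV40/EM7-driven bleomycin/Zeocin resistance cassette that lies outside the viral genome. A CMV enhancer/promoter fused to a truncated HIV-1 5' LTR drives transcription of the packageable RNA, a chimeric arrangement characteristic of Tat-independent vectors. This is followed by the Ψ packaging signal with a gag fragment, the RRE for Rev-dependent nuclear export, and the cPPT/CTS. The genome ends with a WPRE, a truncated 3' LTR and a bGH polyadenylation signal.

Between the LTRs are two independent expression units. An SV40 early promoter drives puromycin N-acetyltransferase for selecting transduced cells. Downstream, the EF-1α core promoter with its intron A drives the roughly 2.5 kb NLGN1 open reading frame. The automated annotation matched this to the rat orthologue, but the catalogue lists it as human. The protein carries an N-terminal HA tag for detection and K578A/V579A substitutions; the record does not explain their functional consequence, although the "dAChE" in the name suggests they concern the acetylcholinesterase-like domain. The "bc" suffix implies a barcode, though no such feature is annotated. The associated publication concerns image-based pooled screens for regulators of synaptogenesis, consistent with use as a neuroligin variant in such assays.
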