Addgene plasmid #220437: pLV-SV40-puro-EF1a-HA-NLGN1dAChE-bc
Purpose: Expresses HA-tagged human NLGN1 with K578A/V579A substitutions
Depositing lab: Paul Blainey. Depositing organization: Broad Institute. Publication: High-content image-based pooled screens reveal regulators of synaptogenesis. Le A, Biederer T, Blainey PC. Cell Rep. 2025 Jun 24;44(7):115889. doi: 10.1016/j.celrep.2025.115889. PubMed 40560725.
Backbone
  Vector backbone: pLenti
  Backbone size w/o insert (bp): 10119
  Total vector size (bp): 12624
  Vector type: Mammalian Expression, Lentiviral
  Selectable markers: Puromycin
Growth in bacteria
  Bacterial resistance: Ampicillin, 100 μg/mL
  Growth temperature: 30°C
  Growth strain: NEB Stable
  Copy number: High Copy
Gene/Insert
  Gene/Insert name: Neuroligin-1 (alt name: NLGN1)
  Species: H. sapiens (human)
  Insert size (bp): 2505
  Mutation: K578A and V579A substitutions
  GenBank ID: NM_014932.3
  Entrez Gene: NLGN1 (a.k.a. NL1, NLG1)
  Promoter: EF1a
  Tag / fusion protein: HA-tag (N terminal on insert)
  Cloning method: Gibson Cloning
  Sequencing primers: 5′ EF-1a Forward; 3′ WPRE-R
Terms and licenses: Academic/Nonprofit Terms; Industry Terms: Not Available to Industry
How to cite: pLV-SV40-puro-EF1a-HA-NLGN1dAChE-bc was a gift from Paul Blainey (Addgene plasmid # 220437 ; http://n2t.net/addgene:220437 ; RRID:Addgene_220437)
